>Addgene plasmid #195898 | L0-I16 tUBQ1 GG5-GG6 | addgene full sequence | sequence record 386342 | Addgene NGS Result
CACTCTGTGGTCTCAGGTAAGAGACTCTTATCAAGAATCCCATCTCTTGCTTGCTTTTTTTTGTTGTCTT
CCCTTTGATAGGGTTTGTTTTTCTTGTTTCAGTGACTTTCTATGTTAAAAGATAATGTCAGTAAAAGGAT
TTGGTTTTCTATTATTCTGAATCGATTACGGAAGATTCTTGCTTAATTCCAATCTATACAAGTATCGTGA
AATAATGACCGTTTATGTGATTAGGAGACGTGTTTCATTAATAAAATATAAGATCAATACATTGTTAGTA
GTGATAAACTATGTACAAATTGTATTGATTGTAAAAGAAACACAATAGGTTCCTTTTTTCTACAATATAT
TGTGACAGACTCTCTGTTTTAACGAATGAATTAAATTTGTCAACGAAAAAATTAAAGAATGATGTGATCA
CTTTGCACCTTGGTTCATCTTCAGAGGCTTCTGCATGTTCCATGCATTGAGGCTCTCTACGGTCACAGGT
TGTGAGCCGTTGTTAAAGACAAACAAATGCGCTTGAGACCTCCGATCCCCTGAATTCCAGCACACTGGCG
GCCGTTACTAGTGGATCCGAGCTCGGTACCAAGCTTGATGCATAGCTTGAGTATTCTAACGCGTCACCTA
AATAGCTTGGCGTAATCATGGTCATAGCTGTTTCCTGTGTGAAATTGTTATCCGCTCACAATTCCACACA
ACATACGAGCCGGAAGCATAAAGTGTAAAGCCTGGGGTGCCTAATGAGTGAGCTAACTCACATTAATTGC
GTTGCGCTCACTGCCCGCTTTCCAGTCGGGAAACCTGTCGTGCCAGCTGCATTAATGAATCGGCCAACGC
GCGGGGAGAGGCGGTTTGCGTATTGGGCGCTCTTCCGCTTCCTCGCTCACTGACTCGCTGCGCTCGGTCG
TTCGGCTGCGGCGAGCGGTATCAGCTCACTCAAAGGCGGTAATACGGTTATCCACAGAATCAGGGGATAA
CGCAGGAAAGAACATGTGAGCAAAAGGCCAGCAAAAGGCCAGGAACCGTAAAAAGGCCGCGTTGCTGGCG
TTTTTCCATAGGCTCCGCCCCCCTGACGAGCATCACAAAAATCGACGCTCAAGTCAGAGGTGGCGAAACC
CGACAGGACTATAAAGATACCAGGCGTTTCCCCCTGGAAGCTCCCTCGTGCGCTCTCCTGTTCCGACCCT
GCCGCTTACCGGATACCTGTCCGCCTTTCTCCCTTCGGGAAGCGTGGCGCTTTCTCATAGCTCACGCTGT
AGGTATCTCAGTTCGGTGTAGGTCGTTCGCTCCAAGCTGGGCTGTGTGCACGAACCCCCCGTTCAGCCCG
ACCGCTGCGCCTTATCCGGTAACTATCGTCTTGAGTCCAACCCGGTAAGACACGACTTATCGCCACTGGC
AGCAGCCACTGGTAACAGGATTAGCAGAGCGAGGTATGTAGGCGGTGCTACAGAGTTCTTGAAGTGGTGG
CCTAACTACGGCTACACTAGAAGAACAGTATTTGGTATCTGCGCTCTGCTGAAGCCAGTTACCTTCGGAA
AAAGAGTTGGTAGCTCTTGATCCGGCAAACAAACCACCGCTGGTAGCGGTGGTTTTTTTGTTTGCAAGCA
GCAGATTACGCGCAGAAAAAAAGGATCTCAAGAAGATCCTTTGATCTTTTCTACGGGGTCTGACGCTCAG
TGGAACGAAAACTCACGTTAAGGGATTTTGGTCATGAGATTATCAAAAAGGATCTTCACCTAGATCCTTT
TAAATTAAAAATGAAGTTTTAGCACGTGTCAGTCCTGCTCCTCGGCCACGAAGTGCACGCAGTTGCCGGC
CGGGTCGCGCAGGGCGAACTCCCGCCCCCACGGCTGCTCGCCGATCTCGGTCATGGCCGGCCCGGAGGCG
TCCCGGAAGTTCGTGGACACGACCTCCGACCACTCGGCGTACAGCTCGTCCAGGCCGCGCACCCACACCC
AGGCCAGGGTGTTGTCCGGCACCACCTGGTCCTGGACCGCGCTGATGAACAGGGTCACGTCGTCCCGGAC
CACACCGGCGAAGTCGTCCTCCACGAAGTCCCGGGAGAACCCGAGCCGGTCGGTCCAGAACTCGACCGCT
CCGGCGACGTCGCGCGCGGTGAGCACCGGAACGGCACTGGTCAACTTGGCCATGGTGGCCCTCCTCACGT
GCTATTATTGAAGCATTTATCAGGGTTATTGTCTCATGAGCGGATACATATTTGAATGTATTTAGAAAAA
TAAACAAATAGGGGTTCCGCGCACATTTCCCCGAAAAGTGCCACCTGATGCGGTGTGAAATACCGCACAG
ATGCGTAAGGAGAAAATACCGCATCAGGAAATTGTAAGCGTTAATAATTCAGAAGAACTCGTCAAGAAGG
CGATAGAAGGCGATGCGCTGCGAATCGGGAGCGGCGATACCGTAAAGCACGAGGAAGCGGTCAGCCCATT
CGCCGCCAAGCTCTTCAGCAATATCACGGGTAGCCAACGCTATGTCCTGATAGCGGTCCGCCACACCCAG
CCGGCCACAGTCGATGAATCCAGAAAAGCGGCCATTTTCCACCATGATATTCGGCAAGCAGGCATCGCCA
TGGGTCACGACGAGATCCTCGCCGTCGGGCATGCTCGCCTTGAGCCTGGCGAACAGTTCGGCTGGCGCGA
GCCCCTGATGCTCTTCGTCCAGATCATCCTGATCGACAAGACCGGCTTCCATCCGAGTACGTGCTCGCTC
GATGCGATGTTTCGCTTGGTGGTCGAATGGGCAGGTAGCCGGATCAAGCGTATGCAGCCGCCGCATTGCA
TCAGCCATGATGGATACTTTCTCGGCAGGAGCAAGGTGAGATGACAGGAGATCCTGCCCCGGCACTTCGC
CCAATAGCAGCCAGTCCCTTCCCGCTTCAGTGACAACGTCGAGCACAGCTGCGCAAGGAACGCCCGTCGT
GGCCAGCCACGATAGCCGCGCTGCCTCGTCTTGCAGTTCATTCAGGGCACCGGACAGGTCGGTCTTGACA
AAAAGAACCGGGCGCCCCTGCGCTGACAGCCGGAACACGGCGGCATCAGAGCAGCCGATTGTCTGTTGTG
CCCAGTCATAGCCGAATAGCCTCTCCACCCAAGCGGCCGGAGAACCTGCGTGCAATCCATCTTGTTCAAT
CATGCGAAACGATCCTCATCCTGTCTCTTGATCAGAGCTTGATCCCCTGCGCCATCAGATCCTTGGCGGC
AAGAAAGCCATCCAGTTTACTTTGCAGGGCTTCCCAACCTTACCAGAGGGCGCCCCAGCTGGCAATTCCG
GTTCGCTTGCTGTCCATAAAACCGCCCAGTCTAGCTATCGCCATGTAAGCCCACTGCAAGCTACCTGCTT
TCTCTTTGCGCTTGCGTTTTCCCTTGTCCAGATAGCCCAGTAGCTGACATTCATCCGGGGTCAGCACCGT
TTCTGCGGACTGGCTTTCTACGTGAAAAGGATCTAGGTGAAGATCCTTTTTGATAATCTCATGCCTGACA
TTTATATTCCCCAGAACATCAGGTTAATGGCGTTTTTGATGTCATTTTCGCGGTGGCTGAGATCAGCCAC
TTCTTCCCCGATAACGGAGACCGGCACACTGGCCATATCGGTGGTCATCATGCGCCAGCTTTCATCCCCG
ATATGCACCACCGGGTAAAGTTCACGGGAGACTTTATCTGACAGCAGACGTGCACTGGCCAGGGGGATCA
CCATCCGTCGCCCCGGCGTGTCAATAATATCACTCTGTACATCCACAAACAGACGATAACGGCTCTCTCT
TTTATAGGTGTAAACCTTAAACTGCCGTACGTATAGGCTGCGCAACTGTTGGGAAGGGCGATCGGTGCGG
GCCTCTTCGCTATTACGCCAGCTGGCGAAAGGGGGATGTGCTGCAAGGCGATTAAGTTGGGTAACGCCAG
GGTTTTCCCAGTCACGACGTTGTAAAACGACGGCCAGTGAATTGTAATACGACTCACTATAGGGCGAATT
GGGCCCTCTAGATGCATGCTCGAGCGGCCGCCAGTGTGATGGATATCTGCAGAATTCAGG
Features (pLannotate 1.2.2; 14 found; start..end, strand, type, name):
    433..522     -  CDS            INV1 (fragment): INV1_DAUCA - Experimental evidence at protein level: Swiss-Prot protein existence level 1. May play an important role in phloem unloading and in stress response. From Daucus carota (Wild carrot).
    675..691     -  protein_bind   lac operator: The lac repressor binds to the lac operator to inhibit transcription in E. coli. This inhibition can be relieved by adding lactose or isopropyl-β-D-thiogalactopyranoside (IPTG). lac repressor encoded by lacI
    699..729     -  promoter       lac promoter: promoter for the E. coli lac operon
    744..765     -  protein_bind   CAP binding site: CAP binding activates transcription in the presence of cAMP. E. coli catabolite activator protein
    778..870     -  CDS            lacI (fragment): lac repressor; lacI; The lac repressor binds to the lac operator to inhibit transcription in E. coli. This inhibition can be relieved by adding lactose or isopropyl-β-D-thiogalactopyranoside (IPTG).
   1053..1641    -  rep_origin     ori: high-copy-number ColE1/pMB1/pBR322/pUC origin of replication
   1779..2153    -  CDS            BleoR: antibiotic-binding protein; Sh ble from Streptoalloteichus hindustanus; confers resistance to bleomycin, phleomycin, and Zeocin™
   2173..2261    -  promoter       AmpR promoter (fragment): bla
   2288..2338    +  misc_feature   bom (fragment): basis of mobility region from pBR322
   2359..3153    -  CDS            NeoR/KanR: aminoglycoside phosphotransferase from Tn5; aph(3')-II (or nptII); confers resistance to neomycin, kanamycin, and G418 (Geneticin®)
   3185..3454    -  CDS            tnpA (fragment): TN5P_ECOLX - Also known as tnp. Experimental evidence at protein level: Swiss-Prot protein existence level 1. Mediates transposition of transposon Tn5 by a 'cut and paste' mechanism. First, the monomeric transposase binds the 19 bp inverted DNA repeats flanking the transposon. Then, dimerization of the DNA- bound transposase creates a synaptic DNA complex. After nicking of the first DNA strand, excision of the transposon proceeds through a series of intermediates. The transposase then mediates the insertion of the transposon at a new site by strand transfer. The activity of the wild- type tran
   3502..3805    -  CDS            ccdB (fragment): CcdB, a bacterial toxin that poisons DNA gyrase; ccdB; Plasmids containing the ccdB gene cannot be propagated in standard E. coli strains.
   3815..3962    -  CDS            lacZα (fragment): LacZα fragment of β-galactosidase; lacZ fragment
   3965..3983    +  promoter       T7 promoter: promoter for bacteriophage T7 RNA polymerase
