[The description below was written by a language model from this plasmid's Addgene catalogue record and pLannotate feature annotations shown in this document.]
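Description:
L0-I16 tUBQ1 GG5-GG6 is a Level 0 Golden Gate part plasmid for plant synthetic biology, built by TOPO cloning a 538 bp terminator fragment from the Arabidopsis thaliana UBQ1 (ubiquitin extension protein) gene into the commercial pCR-BluntII-TOPO backbone. The full sequenced plasmid is 4,050 nt. It is a bacterial storage and assembly vector rather than an expression construct. It replicates in E. coli from a high-copy ColE1/pUC-type origin and is selected with kanamycin through the Tn5-derived NeoR/KanR (aph(3')-II) gene. A bleomycin/Zeocin resistance gene (BleoR), also part of the backbone, lies alongside it.

The payload is the tUBQ1 terminator flanked by the GG5 and GG6 Golden Gate linkers. These linkers define its position and orientation when it is released by a type IIS restriction enzyme and joined with other Level 0 parts, such as promoters and coding sequences, into higher-level transcription units. The record does not name the enzyme or the overhangs. The automated annotation does not label the terminator itself. A short hit to a carrot invertase fragment falls in the otherwise unannotated region where the insert presumably sits, and it is most likely a spurious match.

The remaining features are typical backbone elements: the lac promoter, operator and CAP binding site, a T7 promoter, and fragments of lacZα and ccdB. The lacZα–ccdB fusion is the backbone's positive-selection cassette, which is disrupted when an insert is cloned. The plasmid belongs to a toolbox of integrase-based parts for recording gene expression during plant development, where it supplies a transcription terminator for assembled plant genes.
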