Addgene plasmid #195898: L0-I16 tUBQ1 GG5-GG6
Purpose: Level 0 tUBQ1 terminator with GG5 GG6 golden gate linkers
Depositing lab: Jennifer Nemhauser. Depositing organization: University of Washington. Publication: An integrase toolbox to record gene-expression during plant development. Guiziou S, Maranas CJ, Chu JC, Nemhauser JL. Nat Commun. 2023 Apr 3;14(1):1844. doi: 10.1038/s41467-023-37607-5. PubMed 37012288.
Backbone
  Vector backbone: pCR-BluntII-TOPO
  Backbone manufacturer: Thermo Fisher Scientific
  Backbone size w/o insert (bp): 3512
  Vector type: Synthetic Biology
Growth in bacteria
  Bacterial resistance: Kanamycin, 50 μg/mL
  Growth temperature: 37°C
  Growth strain: DH5alpha
  Copy number: High Copy
Gene/Insert
  Gene/Insert name: tUBQ1
  Species: A. thaliana (mustard weed)
  Insert size (bp): 538
  Entrez Gene: UBQ1 (a.k.a. EARLY-RESPONSIVE TO DEHYDRATION 16, EMB2167, EMBRYO DEFECTIVE 2167, ERD16, F3C22.8, HAP4, HAPLESS 4, UBIQUITIN EXTENSION PROTEIN)
  Cloning method: TOPO Cloning
Terms and licenses: Academic/Nonprofit Terms; Industry Terms: Not Available to Industry
How to cite: L0-I16 tUBQ1 GG5-GG6 was a gift from Jennifer Nemhauser (Addgene plasmid # 195898 ; http://n2t.net/addgene:195898 ; RRID:Addgene_195898)
